>Addgene plasmid #191145 | EK0307 CMV-TO-BFPmut-stop-3UTR(Bdnf) (FLP-IN) | addgene full sequence | sequence record 375607 | Addgene NGS Result
GTTGACATTGATTATTGACTAGTTATTAATAGTAATCAATTACGGGGTCATTAGTTCATAGCCCATATAT
GGAGTTCCGCGTTACATAACTTACGGTAAATGGCCCGCCTGGCTGACCGCCCAACGACCCCCGCCCATTG
ACGTCAATAATGACGTATGTTCCCATAGTAACGCCAATAGGGACTTTCCATTGACGTCAATGGGTGGAGT
ATTTACGGTAAACTGCCCACTTGGCAGTACATCAAGTGTATCATATGCCAAGTACGCCCCCTATTGACGT
CAATGACGGTAAATGGCCCGCCTGGCATTATGCCCAGTACATGACCTTATGGGACTTTCCTACTTGGCAG
TACATCTACGTATTAGTCATCGCTATTACCATGGTGATGCGGTTTTGGCAGTACATCAATGGGCGTGGAT
AGCGGTTTGACTCACGGGGATTTCCAAGTCTCCACCCCATTGACGTCAATGGGAGTTTGTTTTGGCACCA
AAATCAACGGGACTTTCCAAAATGTCGTAACAACTCCGCCCCATTGACGCAAATGGGCGGTAGGCGTGTA
CGGTGGGAGGTCTATATAAGCAGAGCTCTCCCTATCAGTGATAGAGATCTCCCTATCAGTGATAGAGATC
GTCGACGAGCTCGTTTAGTGAACCGTCAGATCGCCTGGAGACGCCATCCACGCTGTTTTGACCTCCATAG
AAGACACCGGGACCGATCCAGCCTCCGGACTCTAGCGTTTAAACTTAAGCTTCGCCACCATGGTGTCTAA
GGGCGAAGAGCTGATTAAGGAGAACATGCACATGAAGCTGTACATGGAGGGCACCGTGGACAACCATCAC
TTCAAGTGCACATCCGAGGGCGAAGGCAAGCCCTACGAGGGCACCCAGACCATGAGAATCAAGGTGGTCG
AGGGCGGCCCTCTCCCCTTCGCCTTCGACATCCTGGCTACTAGCTTCCTCTACGGCAGCAAGACCTTCAT
CAACCACACCCAGGGCATCCCCGACTTCTTCAAGCAGTCCTTCCCTGAGGGCTTCACATGGGAGAGAGTC
ACCACATACGAGGACGGGGGCGTGCTGACCGCTACCCAGGACACCAGCCTCCAGGACGGCTGCCTCATCT
ACAACGTCAAGATCAGAGGGGTGAACTTCACATCCAACGGCCCTGTGATGCAGAAGAAAACACTCGGCTG
GGAGGCCTTCACCGAAACGCTGTACCCCGCTGACGGCGGCCTGGAAGGCAGAAACGACATGGCCCTGAAG
CTCGTGGGCGGGAGCCATCTGATCGCAAACGCCAAGACCACATATAGATCCAAGAAACCCGCTAAGAACC
TCAAGATGCCTGGCGTCTACTATGTGGACTACAGACTGGAAAGAATCAAGGAGGCCAACAACGAAACCTA
CGTCGAGCAGCACGCGGTGGCAGTGGCCAGATACTGCGACCTCCCTAGCAAACTGGGGCACAAACTTAAT
TGAAGCTAGCTGGCTGGATACCCATACGATGTTCCAGATTACGCTCTCGAGACCGGTTGGATTTATGTTG
TATAGATTATATTGAGACAAAATTATCTATTTGTATATATACATAACAGGGTAAATTATTCAGTTAAGAA
AAAATAATTTTATGAACTGCATGTATAAATGAAGTTTATACAGTACAGTGGTTCTACAATCTATTTATTG
GACATATCCATGACCTGAAAGGAAACAGTCATTTGCGCACAACTTTAAAAGTCTGCATTACATTCCTCGA
TAATGTTGTGGTTTGTTGCCGTTGCCAAGAATTGAAAACAAAAAGTTTAAAAAAAATAATAATAAATTGC
ATGCTGCTTTAATTGTGAATTGATAATAAACTGTCCCTCTTTCAGAAAACAGATTAAAAAAACAAAAAAC
AAAAAAAAAAACAAAAAACAAAAACAAAAATTGGAACCAAAACATTCCGTTTACATTTTAGACACTAAGT
ATCTTCGTTCTTGTTAGTACTCTGTTTTACTGCTTTCGACTTCTGATAGCGTTGGAATTAAAACAATGTC
AAGGTGCTGTTGTCATTGCTTTACTGGCGTAAGGGACGGGGAATGGGAGGGGTAGATTTCTGTTTGTTTT
GTGTTTTATTTTGTTTGTTTGTTTGTTTTGTTTTTTAGTTCCACCCGGAGTAGGGATGGAGAAAATTTCT
TCACTATCCATTCTGGTTGATAAAGCGTTACATTTGTATGTTGTAAAGATGTTTGCAAAATCCAATCAGA
TGACTGGAAAACAAATAAAAATTAAGGCAACTGAATAAAATGCTCACACTCCACTGCCCATGATGTATCT
CCCTGGTCCCCCTCAGCTCACTCTTCTGGCATGGGTCAGGGAAAATTGCTTTTATTGGAAAGACCAGCAT
TTGTTCAAAGCATACTCTTTCCCTCCCTCCTCCCATTTTGGTCCCTTCTTTTTGTTTTGTTTTAAGAAAG
AAAATTAAGTTGCGCGCTTTAAAATATTTTACTACTGCTACAAACAGATGAACAATGTGTGTCATTTTAT
GACACTCATGGAAAACAGTGATTTTTTTTTACCCTAAAGAAAAACAAATAAAAATAACCCAAAATATTCT
TTTTTTAAAAGGCATAAATATTGGGTAAATTGTAATATGGCCTAACAGTGTTTGCAGATAAAAGTTATTG
TATACACCCAGATACTTAGATAAGAGCAGGGATCCACACTGCCATTGAAATAGGACTGAATGGCCCTGCG
GAGGCTAAGTGGAGCTGACATACTATTTCCTGGCAGTGCAGGAGGAATTTCTGAGTGGCCATCCTAAGGT
CTAGGATGGAGGTGGGGAATGGTACTTGAGACATTCCTAAAGGAAGGCTCGGAAGCACCCTTCAGAGCAG
GCTCTGGAATGATGTGTCAAGTTGCTTAGGCCTTCTGCTTTAAGTGCCTACATTACCTAACAGTGCTCAA
GAGGTTCTCGATTGGAGAACCACACTCAAATCCATTTATAGCCTCCATCCCATTTCTAAATAATTGTGTA
TAAAGTTGGATTAACCTGGAGCAACTTTGGATCCAAATATGGCACAGCAATAATGATATTAATGCAGCAT
GATGGGAAATGTTTGCTGTGAAGAGAATTGATTTGCTTTGAGCTTAGACTTCAGGAAGCCTAGGTTTTTT
ATTTTTTTATTTTTGAGACATTTTGGTAAAAGGAAAAAAAGAAAACAAACAAACAAACAAACAAAACCAG
AAAAAGCATCAAAACTCAGGCAGAATGAGCAATGTCTGAAAGGGCTAGAAAAACAAGACATAGCAAGGTG
CTTTCACTGTGAAAGAGACAAGAACACAGGAGGAAATATTGCTTCAGTGAAGAGCACAGACGGCTCCTGC
CAATTTATTACAAGAGTCCCGTCTGTACTTTACCCTTTGGGGTTAGAAGTCAAGTTGGAAGCCTGAATGA
ATGGACCCAATGAGAACTAGTGTTAAGCCCATTTCCCTAGTCAGGTTTTTTTCAAGCGTGAATGTGTTAG
TGGTTACTCTCCTGGGTTCCTGAGCATCAGAAAAAAAAAAAAAGAGGCAAACAATCGCTTCATCTTAGGA
GTGGAAAGGAAACAGAAGTGGACGTCCGCTGTGACTCAGGGAGTGAAGATACCATCAGCAAATAGTTTCT
TTTTTGTTCATTCGTTCCTTTCGAGTTAGCCTGTCTTTTGGAATACCACTGAATATGCTGTTTTTGAAAG
ACTTCATGTAGCATAGATTGTTTTGTGCCGTTTACCAAATTAACCTTTGTCATCGTTTTTTAACCTATTC
AGGAATGCTTGGAATATCTGCTCTATGTTAACTTTTTGCAGCTTCATTCTGAGAGACATTAGTCAAACAA
ACAAAAGGATCCCCATCACAATCTTACAGTACTGCAAGGGCCAGGTCTGTTAAGCGGCTTCACAGGAGAC
ATCAGCAATTGTGTGGTCAGTGGCTGGCTCTCTTACCCACTAAGATACATCATAGCTACATGTTGGTGGT
TTATGTTGACCTGAGATTTATTTGTTAAAATCTCTTCTTCGTTTCTGTTCGTTCTGGTTCTGTTCTGTTC
TGTTCTGTTCTGTTTTGGTTTTAAAGTCTTGCTGTGGTCTCTTGTTGGCAGAAATGTTTTATGCATGGCA
GCAGGCCTGTTGCTTTTTTATAGTGATTCCCATTGAAACTGTAAGTAAATGTCTGTGGCCTTGTTCTCTC
TATGGTAAAGATATTATTCACCATGTAAAACAAGAAAAAATATTTATTGTATTTTAGTATATTTATATAA
TTATGTTATTGAAAAAATTGGCATTAAAACTTAACCACATCAGAAGCCTATTGTAAATACAGGTTCTATT
TAAGTGTACCAATTAACATATAATATATGTTTTAAATAGGATCCGGGCCCGAACAAAAACTCATCTCAGA
AGAGGATCTGAATAGCGCCGTCGACCATCATCATAATCATCATTGAGTTTAAACCCGCTGATCAGCCTCG
ACTGTGCCTTCTAGTTGCCAGCCATCTGTTGTTTGCCCCTCCCCCGTGCCTTCCTTGACCCTGGAAGGTG
CCACTCCCACTGTCCTTTCCTAATAAAATGAGGAAATTGCATCGCATTGTCTGAGTAGGTGTCATTCTAT
TCTGGGGGGTGGGGTGGGGCAGGACAGCAAGGGGGAGGATTGGGAAGACAATAGCAGGCATGCTGGGGAT
GCGGTGGGCTCTATGGAGATCTATCGATGTTCTGGGGATGCGGTGGGCTCTATGGCTTCTGAGGCGGAAA
GAACCAGCTGGGGCTCTAGGGGGTATCCCC
[124 nt withheld, positions 4791-4914]
C
[91 nt withheld, positions 4916-5006]
AGGGTGATGGTTCACGTACCTAGAAGTTCCTATTCCGAAGTTCCTATTCTCTAGAAAGTATAGGAACTTC
CTTGGCCAAAAAGCCTGAACTCACCGCGACGTCTGTCGAGAAGTTTCTGATCGAAAAGTTCGACAGCGTC
TCCGACCTGATGCAGCTCTCGGAGGGCGAAGAATCTCGTGCTTTCAGCTTCGATGTAGGAGGGCGTGGAT
ATGTCCTGCGGGTAAATAGCTGCGCCGATGGTTTCTACAAAGATCGTTATGTTTATCGGCACTTTGCATC
GGCCGCGCTCCCGATTCCGGAAGTGCTTGACATTGGGGAATTCAGCGAGAGCCTGACCTATTGCATCTCC
CGCCGTGCACAGGGTGTCACGTTGCAAGACCTGCCTGAAACCGAACTGCCCGCTGTTCTGCAGCCGGTCG
CGGAGGCCATGGATGCGATCGCTGCGGCCGATCTTAGCCAGACGAGCGGGTTCGGCCCATTCGGACCGCA
AGGAATCGGTCAATACACTACATGGCGTGATTTCATATGCGCGATTGCTGATCCCCATGTGTATCACTGG
CAAACTGTGATGGACGACACCGTCAGTGCGTCCGTCGCGCAGGCTCTCGATGAGCTGATGCTTTGGGCCG
AGGACTGCCCCGAAGTCCGGCACCTCGTGCACGCGGATTTCGGCTCCAACAATGTCCTGACGGACAATGG
CCGCATAACAGCGGTCATTGACTGGAGCGAGGCGATGTTCGGGGATTCCCAATACGAGGTCGCCAACATC
TTCTTCTGGAGGCCGTGGTTGGCTTGTATGGAGCAGCAGACGCGCTACTTCGAGCGGAGGCATCCGGAGC
TTGCAGGATCGCCGCGGCTCCGGGCGTATATGCTCCGCATTGGTCTTGACCAACTCTATCAGAGCTTGGT
TGACGGCAATTTCGATGATGCAGCTTGGGCGCAGGGTCGATGCGACGCAATCGTCCGATCCGGAGCCGGG
ACTGTCGGGCGTACACAAATCGCCCGCAGAAGCGCGGCCGTCTGGACCGATGGCTGTGTAGAAGTACTCG
CCGATAGTGGAAACCGACGCCCCAGCACTCGTCCGAGGGCAAAGGAATAGCACGTACTACGAGATTTCGA
TTCCACCGCCGCCTTCTATGAAAGGTTGGGCTTCGGAATCGTTTTCCGGGACGCCGGCTGGATGATCCTC
CAGCGCGGGGATCTCATGCTGGAGTTCTTCGCCCACCCCAACTTGTTTATTGCAGCTTATAATGGTTACA
AATAAAGCAATAGCATCACAAATTTCACAAATAAAGCATTTTTTTCACTGCATTCTAGTTGTGGTTTGTC
CAAACTCATCAATGTATCTTATCATGTCTGTATACCGTCGACCTCTAGCTAGAGCTTGGCGTAATCATGG
TCATAGCTGTTTCCTGTGTGAAATTGTTATCCGCTCACAATTCCACACAACATACGAGCCGGAAGCATAA
AGTGTAAAGCCTGGGGTGCCTAATGAGTGAGCTAACTCACATTAATTGCGTTGCGCTCACTGCCCGCTTT
CCAGTCGGGAAACCTGTCGTGCCAGCTGCATTAATGAATCGGCCAACGCGCGGGGAGAGGCGGTTTGCGT
ATTGGGCGCTCTTCCGCTTCCTCGCTCACTGACTCGCTGCGCTCGGTCGTTCGGCTGCGGCGAGCGGTAT
CAGCTCACTCAAAGGCGGTAATACGGTTATCCACAGAATCAGGGGATAACGCAGGAAAGAACATGTGAGC
AAAAGGCCAGCAAAAGGCCAGGAACCGTAAAAAGGCCGCGTTGCTGGCGTTTTTCCATAGGCTCCGCCCC
CCTGACGAGCATCACAAAAATCGACGCTCAAGTCAGAGGTGGCGAAACCCGACAGGACTATAAAGATACC
AGGCGTTTCCCCCTGGAAGCTCCCTCGTGCGCTCTCCTGTTCCGACCCTGCCGCTTACCGGATACCTGTC
CGCCTTTCTCCCTTCGGGAAGCGTGGCGCTTTCTCATAGCTCACGCTGTAGGTATCTCAGTTCGGTGTAG
GTCGTTCGCTCCAAGCTGGGCTGTGTGCACGAACCCCCCGTTCAGCCCGACCGCTGCGCCTTATCCGGTA
ACTATCGTCTTGAGTCCAACCCGGTAAGACACGACTTATCGCCACTGGCAGCAGCCACTGGTAACAGGAT
TAGCAGAGCGAGGTATGTAGGCGGTGCTACAGAGTTCTTGAAGTGGTGGCCTAACTACGGCTACACTAGA
AGAACAGTATTTGGTATCTGCGCTCTGCTGAAGCCAGTTACCTTCGGAAAAAGAGTTGGTAGCTCTTGAT
CCGGCAAACAAACCACCGCTGGTAGCGGTGGTTTTTTTGTTTGCAAGCAGCAGATTACGCGCAGAAAAAA
AGGATCTCAAGAAGATCCTTTGATCTTTTCTACGGGGTCTGACGCTCAGTGGAACGAAAACTCACGTTAA
GGGATTTTGGTCATGAGATTATCAAAAAGGATCTTCACCTAGATCCTTTTAAATTAAAAATGAAGTTTTA
AATCAATCTAAAGTATATATGAGTAAACTTGGTCTGACAGTTACCAATGCTTAATCAGTGAGGCACCTAT
CTCAGCGATCTGTCTATTTCGTTCATCCATAGTTGCCTGACTCCCCGTCGTGTAGATAACTACGATACGG
GAGGGCTTACCATCTGGCCCCAGTGCTGCAATGATACCGCGAGACCCACGCTCACCGGCTCCAGATTTAT
CAGCAATAAACCAGCCAGCCGGAAGGGCCGAGCGCAGAAGTGGTCCTGCAACTTTATCCGCCTCCATCCA
GTCTATTAATTGTTGCCGGGAAGCTAGAGTAAGTAGTTCGCCAGTTAATAGTTTGCGCAACGTTGTTGCC
ATTGCTACAGGCATCGTGGTGTCACGCTCGTCGTTTGGTATGGCTTCATTCAGCTCCGGTTCCCAACGAT
CAAGGCGAGTTACATGATCCCCCATGTTGTGCAAAAAAGCGGTTAGCTCCTTCGGTCCTCCGATCGTTGT
CAGAAGTAAGTTGGCCGCAGTGTTATCACTCATGGTTATGGCAGCACTGCATAATTCTCTTACTGTCATG
CCATCCGTAAGATGCTTTTCTGTGACTGGTGAGTACTCAACCAAGTCATTCTGAGAATAGTGTATGCGGC
GACCGAGTTGCTCTTGCCCGGCGTCAATACGGGATAATACCGCGCCACATAGCAGAACTTTAAAAGTGCT
CATCATTGGAAAACGTTCTTCGGGGCGAAAACTCTCAAGGATCTTACCGCTGTTGAGATCCAGTTCGATG
TAACCCACTCGTGCACCCAACTGATCTTCAGCATCTTTTACTTTCACCAGCGTTTCTGGGTGAGCAAAAA
CAGGAAGGCAAAATGCCGCAAAAAAGGGAATAAGGGCGACACGGAAATGTTGAATACTCATACTCTTCCT
TTTTCAATATTATTGAAGCATTTATCAGGGTTATTGTCTCATGAGCGGATACATATTTGAATGTATTTAG
AAAAATAAACAAATAGGGGTTCCGCGCACATTTCCCCGAAAAGTGCCACCTGACGTCGACGGATCGGGAG
ATCTCCCGATCCCCTATGGTGCACTCTCAGTACAATCTGCTCTGATGCCGCATAGTTAAGCCAGTATCTG
CTCCCTGCTTGTGTGTTGGAGGTCGCTGAGTAGTGCGCGAGCAAAATTTAAGCTACAACAAGGCAAGGCT
TGACCGACAATTGCATGAAGAATCTGCTTAGGGTTAGGCGTTTTGCGCTGCTTCGTACGGGCCAGATATA
CGC
Features (pLannotate 1.2.2; 23 found; start..end, strand, type, name):
      4..383     +  enhancer       CMV enhancer: human cytomegalovirus immediate early enhancer
    384..587     +  promoter       CMV promoter: human cytomegalovirus (CMV) immediate early promoter
    589..608     +  promoter       PLtetO-1 promoter (fragment): modified phage lambda PL promoter with tet operator sites (Lutz and Bujard, 1997)
    610..629     +  promoter       PLtetO-1 promoter (fragment): modified phage lambda PL promoter with tet operator sites (Lutz and Bujard, 1997)
    637..670     +  promoter       TRE3GV promoter (fragment): 3rd-generation Tet-responsive promoter that can be activated by binding of Tet-On® 3G, optimized for retroviral and lentiviral vectors
    760..1470    +  CDS            mTagBFP2: mTagBFP2 is a basic (constitutively fluorescent) blue fluorescent protein published in 2011, derived from Entacmaea quadricolor. It is reported to be a very rapidly-maturing monomer with very low acid sensitivity.
   1489..1515    +  CDS            3xHA (fragment): three tandem HA epitope tags
   4482..4706    +  polyA_signal   bGH poly(A) signal: bovine growth hormone polyadenylation signal
   4722..4745    +  polyA_signal   bGH poly(A) signal (fragment): bovine growth hormone polyadenylation signal
   4749..4770    +  promoter       SV40 promoter (fragment): SV40 enhancer and early promoter
   4791..5024    +  rep_origin     f1 ori (fragment) (sequence partly withheld): f1 bacteriophage origin of replication; arrow indicates direction of (+) strand synthesis
   5029..5076    +  protein_bind   FRT: FLP-mediated recombination occurs in the 8-bp core sequence TCTAGAAA (Turan and Bode, 2011). FLP recombinase from the Saccharomyces cerevisiae 2μ plasmid
   5084..6106    +  CDS            HygR: aminoglycoside phosphotransferase from E. coli; aph(4)-Ia; confers resistance to hygromycin
   6116..6241    +  CDS            ble (fragment): BLE_KLEPN - Experimental evidence at protein level: Swiss-Prot protein existence level 1. Binding protein with a strong affinity to the bleomycin family of antibiotics. Binds to CL990; an antimitotic-antibiotic compound. From Klebsiella pneumoniae.
   6236..6357    +  polyA_signal   SV40 poly(A) signal: SV40 polyadenylation signal
   6430..6446    -  protein_bind   lac operator: The lac repressor binds to the lac operator to inhibit transcription in E. coli. This inhibition can be relieved by adding lactose or isopropyl-β-D-thiogalactopyranoside (IPTG). lac repressor encoded by lacI
   6454..6484    -  promoter       lac promoter: promoter for the E. coli lac operon
   6499..6520    -  protein_bind   CAP binding site: CAP binding activates transcription in the presence of cAMP. E. coli catabolite activator protein
   6533..6625    -  CDS            lacI (fragment): lac repressor; lacI; The lac repressor binds to the lac operator to inhibit transcription in E. coli. This inhibition can be relieved by adding lactose or isopropyl-β-D-thiogalactopyranoside (IPTG).
   6808..7396    -  rep_origin     ori: high-copy-number ColE1/pMB1/pBR322/pUC origin of replication
   7567..8427    -  CDS            AmpR: β-lactamase; bla; confers resistance to ampicillin, carbenicillin, and related antibiotics
   8428..8532    -  promoter       AmpR promoter: bla
   8591..8643    -  misc_feature   bom (fragment): basis of mobility region from pBR322
