[The description below was written by a language model from this plasmid's Addgene catalogue record and pLannotate feature annotations shown in this document.]
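Description:
EK0307 CMV-TO-BFPmut-stop-3UTR(Bdnf) (FLP-IN) is an 8.8 kb mammalian expression plasmid built on a Flp-In-type backbone, intended for site-specific integration into mammalian cell lines that carry a genomic FRT landing site. It is propagated in E. coli at high copy from a ColE1/pUC-type origin under ampicillin selection (AmpR with its bla promoter). For mammalian selection the backbone carries an FRT site placed directly upstream of a hygromycin resistance coding sequence followed by an SV40 poly(A) signal. No full promoter is annotated in front of HygR, which fits the usual Flp-In design in which FLP-mediated recombination places the marker behind a promoter already present at the genomic target. This allows correctly integrated clones to be selected with hygromycin.

The payload is driven by CMV-TO, the CMV immediate early enhancer and promoter followed by tet operator sequences (annotated as short tetO-containing fragments). This arrangement permits tetracycline/doxycycline-regulated expression in cells that express the Tet repressor. Downstream lies a coding sequence matching mTagBFP2, described in the record as an inactive mutant BFP, along with a short HA-tag fragment and a stop. The roughly 3 kb unannotated stretch between this region and the bGH polyadenylation signal presumably corresponds to the murine Bdnf 3' UTR named as the insert, although the feature table does not label it.

According to the record, the construct expresses a synthetic transcript carrying the Bdnf 3' UTR behind a non-fluorescent BFP. It comes from work on programmable RNA sensing by ADAR editing in living cells, and such a transcript could plausibly serve there as a defined, inducible target RNA, though the record does not spell out this role.
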