Addgene plasmid #191145: EK0307 CMV-TO-BFPmut-stop-3UTR(Bdnf) (FLP-IN)
Purpose: Expression of a synthetic construct with 3' UTR of murine Bdnf in the 3' UTR of an inactive BFP in mammalian cells.
Depositing lab: Xiaojing Gao. Depositing organization: Stanford University. Publication: Modular, programmable RNA sensing using ADAR editing in living cells. Kaseniit KE, Katz N, Kolber NS, Call CC, Wengier DL, Cody WB, Sattely ES, Gao XJ. Nat Biotechnol. 2022 Oct 5. pii: 10.1038/s41587-022-01493-x. doi: 10.1038/s41587-022-01493-x. PubMed 36198772.
Backbone
  Vector backbone: FLP-IN
  Vector type: Mammalian Expression
Growth in bacteria
  Bacterial resistance: Ampicillin, 100 μg/mL
  Growth temperature: 37°C
  Growth strain: DH5alpha
  Copy number: High Copy
Gene/Insert
  Gene/Insert name: 3UTR(Bdnf)
  Species: Synthetic
  Mutation: WT
  Promoter: CMV-TO
  Cloning method: Unknown
Terms and licenses: Academic/Nonprofit Terms; Industry Terms: Not Available to Industry
Depositor comments: Please see https://rnasensing.bio/ for more details. Please visit https://www.biorxiv.org/content/10.1101/2022.01.28.478207v1 for bioRxiv preprint.
How to cite: EK0307 CMV-TO-BFPmut-stop-3UTR(Bdnf) (FLP-IN) was a gift from Xiaojing Gao (Addgene plasmid # 191145 ; http://n2t.net/addgene:191145 ; RRID:Addgene_191145)
